>Addgene plasmid #57213 | PS-CFP2-Actin-7 | depositor partial sequence | sequence record 88353 | insert sequence
ACGTCAGATCCGCTAGCGCTACCGGTCGCCACCATGAGCAAGGGCGCCGAGCTGTTCACCGGCATCGTGC
CCATCCTGATCGAGCTGAATGGCGATGTGAATGGCCACAAGTTCAGCGTGAGCGGCGAGGGCGAGGGCGA
TGCCACCTACGGCAAGCTGACCCTGAAGTTCATCTGCACCACCGGCAAGCTGCCTGTGCCCTGGCCCACC
CTGGTGGCCACCCTGAGCTACGGCGTGCAGTGCTTCTCACGCTACCCCGATCACATGAAGCAGCACGACT
TCTTCAAGAGCGCCATGCCTGAGGGCTACATCCAGGAGCGCACCATCTTCTTCGAGGATGACGGCAACTA
CAAGACGCGCGCCGAGGTGAAGTTCGAGGGCGATACCCTGGTGAGTCGCATCGAGCTGACCGGCACTGAT
TTCAAGGAGGATGGCAACATCCTGGGCAATAAGATGGAGTACAACTACAACGCCACCAATGTGTACATCG
TGGCCGACAAGGCCAGGAATGGCATCAAGGTGAACTTCAAGGTCCGCCACAACATCAAGGATGGCAGCGT
GCAGCTGGCCGACCACTACCAGCAGAATACCCCCATCGGCGATGGCCCTGTGCTGCTGCCCGATAACCAC
TACCTGTCCACCCAGAGCGCCCTGTCCAAGGACCCCAACGAGAAGCGCGATCACATGATCTACCTCGAGT
TCGTGACCGCCGCCGCCATCACCCACGGCATGGATGAGCTGTACAAGTCCGGACTCAGATCTCGAGCTAT
GGATGATGATATCGCCGCGCTCGTCGTCGACAACGGCTCCGGCATGTGCAAGGCCGGCTTCGCGGGCGAC
GATGCCCCCCGGGCCGTCTTCCCCTCCATCGTGGGGCGCCCCAGGCACCAGGGCGTGATGGTGGGCATGG
GTCAGAAGGATTCCTATGTGGGCGACGAGGCCCAGAGCAAGAGAGGCATCCTCACCCTGAAGTACCCCAT
CGAGCACGGCATCGTCACCAACTGGGACGACATGGAGAAAATCTGGCACCACACCTTCTACAATGAGCTG
CGTGTGGCTCCCGAGGAGCACCCCGTGCTGCTGACCGAGGCCCCCCTGAACCCCAAGGCCAACCGCGAGA
AGATGACCCAGATCATGTTTGAGACCTTCAACACCCCAGCCATGTACGTTGCTATCCAGGCTGTGCTATC
CCTGTACGCCTCTGGCCGTACCACTGGCATCGTGATGGACTCCGGTGACGGGGTCACCCACACTGTGCCC
ATCTACGAGGGGTATGCCCTCCCCCATGCCATCCTGCGTCTGGACCTGGCTGGCCGGGACCTGACTGACT
ACCTCATGAAGATCCTCACCGAGCGCGGCTACAGCTTCACCACCACGGCCGAGCGGGAAATCGTGCGTGA
CATTAAGGAGAAGCTGTGCTACGTCGCCCTGGACTTCGAGCAAGAGATGGCCACGGCTGCTTCCAGCTCC
TCCCTGGAGAAGAGCTACGAGCTGCCTGACGGCCAGGTCATCACCATTGGCAATGAGCGGTTCCGCTGCC
CTGAGGCACTCTTCCAGCCTTCCTTCCTGGGCATGGAGTCCTGTGGCATCCACGAAACTACCTTCAACTC
CATCATGAAGTGTGACGTGGACATCCGCAAAGACCTGTACGCCAACACAGTGCTGTCTGGCGGCACCACC
ATGTACCCTGGCATTGCCGACAGGATGCAGAAGGAGATCACTGCCCTGGCACCCAGCACAATGAAGATCA
AGATCATTGCTCCTCCTGAGCGCAAGTACTCCGTGTGGATCGGCGGCTCCATCCTGGCCTCGCTGTCCAC
CTTCCAGCAGATGTGGATCAGCAAGCAGGAGTATGACGAGTCCGGCCCCTCCATCGTCCACCGCAAATGC
TTCTAGGGATCCACCGGATCTAGATAACTGATCATAATCAGCCATACCACATTGAGA
