>Addgene plasmid #57213 | PS-CFP2-Actin-7 | addgene partial sequence | sequence record 119370 | sREACh-F 5'-gaccccaacgagaagcgcg-3'
GCCGCCGCCATCACCCACGGCATGGATGAGCTGTACAAGTCCGGACTCAGATCTCGAGCTATGGATGATG
ATATCGCCGCGCTCGTCGTCGACAACGGCTCCGGCATGTGCAAGGCCGGCTTCGCGGGCGACGATGCCCC
CCGGGCCGTCTTCCCCTCCATCGTGGGGCGCCCCAGGCACCAGGGCGTGATGGTGGGCATGGGTCAGAAG
GATTCCTATGTGGGCGACGAGGCCCAGAGCAAGAGAGGCATCCTCACCCTGAAGTACCCCATCGAGCACG
GCATCGTCACCAACTGGGACGACATGGAGAAAATCTGGCACCACACCTTCTACAATGAGCTGCGTGTGGC
TCCCGAGGAGCACCCCGTGCTGCTGACCGAGGCCCCCCTGAACCCCAAGGCCAACCGCGAGAAGATGACC
CAGATCATGTTTGAGACCTTCAACACCCCAGCCATGTACGTTGCTATCCAGGCTGTGCTATCCCTGTACG
CCTCTGGCCGTACCACTGGCATCGTGATGGACTCCGGTGACGGGGTCACCCACACTGTGCCCATCTACGA
GGGGTATGCCCTCCCCCATGCCATCCTGCGTCTGGACCTGGCTGGCCGGGACCTGACTGACTACCTCATG
AAGATCCTCACCGAGCGCGGCTACAGCTTCACCACCACGGCCGAGCGGGAAATCGTGCGTGACATTAAGG
AGAAGCTGTGCTACGTCGCCCTGGACTTCGAGCAAGAGATGGCCACGGCTGCTTCCAGCTCCTCCCTGGA
GAAGAGCTACGAGCTGCCTGACGGCCAGGTCATCACCATTGGCAATGAGCGGTTCCGCTGCCCTGAGGCA
CTCTTCCAGCCTTCCTTCCTGGGCATGGAGTCCTGTGGCATCCACGAAACTACCTTCAACTCCATCATGA
AGTGTGAC
