[The description below was written by a language model from this plasmid's Addgene catalogue record.]
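Description:
PS-CFP2-Actin-7 is a mammalian expression plasmid built on the PS-CFP2 backbone (about 4.75 kb without the insert) that encodes human beta-actin (ACTB, corresponding to the NM_001101.3 transcript) fused to the photoswitchable fluorescent protein PS-CFP2. Expression of the fusion is driven by the CMV promoter, a strong constitutive promoter in most mammalian cell lines. The listed 3′ sequencing primer sits in an SV40 polyadenylation region, suggesting that an SV40 polyA signal terminates the transcript. The plasmid is maintained at high copy in E. coli under kanamycin selection, and it carries a neomycin resistance marker so that transfected mammalian cells can be selected with G418 to obtain stable lines. The record does not state the origins of replication, the cloning method, the orientation of the tag relative to actin, or the linker. The "7" in the name may refer to linker length, but this is not documented.

The construct is intended as a localization marker for the actin cytoskeleton. PS-CFP2 is a photoconvertible reporter, and the two pairs of spectral values in the record (excitation 400 nm with emission 468 nm, and excitation 490 nm with emission 511 nm) correspond to its initial cyan state and its green state after photoswitching with violet light. Fusing it to actin allows the fusion to incorporate into filaments for live-cell imaging. A chosen subpopulation of labelled actin can then be optically highlighted, for example to follow filament turnover, flow, or redistribution over time. No feature table was supplied, so this description rests on the catalogue fields alone.
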