Addgene plasmid #57213: PS-CFP2-Actin-7
Purpose: Localization: Actin, Excitation: 400 / 490, Emission: 468 / 511
Depositing lab: Michael Davidson. Depositing organization: Florida State University, Tallahassee.
Backbone
  Vector backbone: PS-CFP2
  Backbone size w/o insert (bp): 4750
  Vector type: Mammalian Expression
  Selectable markers: Neomycin (select with G418)
Growth in bacteria
  Bacterial resistance: Kanamycin, 50 μg/mL
  Growth temperature: 37°C
  Growth strain: DH5alpha
  Copy number: High Copy
Gene/Insert
  Gene/Insert name: Actin (alt name: NM_001101.3)
  Species: H. sapiens (human)
  Entrez Gene: ACTB (a.k.a. BKRNS, BNS, BRWS1, CSMH, DDS1, PS1TP5BP1, THC8)
  Promoter: CMV
  Tag / fusion protein: PS-CFP2
  Cloning method: Unknown
  Sequencing primers: 5′ CMV-F; 3′ SV40pA-R
Terms and licenses: Academic/Nonprofit Terms; Industry Terms
Depositor comments: . Excitation = 400 / 490; Emission = 468 / 511
How to cite: PS-CFP2-Actin-7 was a gift from Michael Davidson (Addgene plasmid # 57213 ; http://n2t.net/addgene:57213 ; RRID:Addgene_57213)
